Addgene plasmid #182713: pPBO.ACT003
Purpose: aTc inducible dCasRx-IF3
Depositing lab: Joseph Schoeniger. Depositing organization: Sandia National Laboratory, Livermore. Publication: CRISPR-RNAa: targeted activation of translation using dCas13 fusions to translation initiation factors. Otoupal PB, Cress BF, Doudna JA, Schoeniger JS. Nucleic Acids Res. 2022 Aug 11. pii: 6660959. doi: 10.1093/nar/gkac680. PubMed 35950485.
Backbone
  Vector backbone: p15a ORI
  Backbone size w/o insert (bp): 2748
  Total vector size (bp): 6231
  Modifications to backbone: N/A
  Vector type: Bacterial Expression, CRISPR
Growth in bacteria
  Bacterial resistance: Kanamycin, 50 μg/mL
  Growth temperature: 37°C
  Growth strain: DH5alpha
  Copy number: Low Copy
Gene/Insert
  Gene/Insert name: dCasRx (alt names: dRfxCas13d; dCas13)
  Species: Ruminococcus flavefaciens XPD3002
  Insert size (bp): 3483
  Mutation: Catalytically deactivated R295A, H300A, R849A, H854A
  GenBank ID: 891778
  Promoter: pTet
  Tag / fusion protein: 3x(GGGS)-Escherichia Coli Initiation Factor 3 (C terminal on insert)
  Cloning method: Gibson Cloning
  Sequencing primers: 5′ taagcagctctaatgcgc; 3′ gatttcgtgatgcttgtcaggg
Resource information
  A portion of this plasmid was derived from a plasmid made by: Plasmid pPBO.ACT001 was built using a dCasRx construct obtained from Emeric Charles at the University of California at Berkeley's labs of David Savage and Jennifer Doudna. Please cite the associated publication in any use of this plasmid: https://doi.org/10.1101/2021.05.26.445687. dCasRx was originally identified and created by Silvana Konnerman et al in the following publication. A variant of dCasRx can be obtained from Addgene deposit #109050. Please also cite the associated publication in any use of this plasmid: DOI: 10.1016/j.cell.2018.02.033
Terms and licenses: Academic/Nonprofit Terms; Industry Terms: Not Available to Industry
Depositor comments: This material is based upon work supported by the U. S. Department of Energy, Office of Science, through the Genomic Science Program, Office of Biological and Environmental Research, under the Secure Biosystems Design Initiative. Sandia National Laboratories is managed by National Technology and Engineering Solutions of Sandia, LLC., a wholly owned subsidiary of Honeywell International, Inc., for the U.S. Department of Energy under contract no. DE-NA-0003525.
How to cite: pPBO.ACT003 was a gift from Joseph Schoeniger (Addgene plasmid # 182713 ; http://n2t.net/addgene:182713 ; RRID:Addgene_182713)
