[The description below was written by a language model from this plasmid's Addgene catalogue record and pLannotate feature annotations shown in this document.]
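Description:
pPBO.ACT003 is a 6.2 kb bacterial expression plasmid for CRISPR applications in E. coli. It is built on a p15A replicon, catalogued as low copy, and selected with kanamycin. The aminoglycoside phosphotransferase gene is driven by a cat promoter and followed by a lambda t0 terminator. The p15A origin is compatible with ColE1-type plasmids, so the construct can be kept alongside a second plasmid. The record does not show a guide RNA cassette on this construct, so any crRNA and reporter would presumably be supplied from such a partner. The annotation also flags a short fragment resembling the RSF origin, which is likely residual sequence rather than a functional replicon.

The payload is a catalytically dead RfxCas13d (dCasRx) from Ruminococcus flavefaciens XPD3002. It carries the R295A, H300A, R849A and H854A substitutions that inactivate its two HEPN nuclease domains while leaving programmable RNA binding intact. Its C terminus is joined through a 3x(GGGS) flexible linker to E. coli translation initiation factor 3 (infC), which binds the 30S ribosomal subunit and increases the pool of free subunits available for initiation. The fusion is transcribed from the Tet promoter within the divergent tetR/tetA promoter region, and the Tn10 TetR repressor is encoded in the opposite direction on the same plasmid. Expression is therefore off until anhydrotetracycline relieves repression. T7Te and rrnB T1 terminators lie downstream of the fusion gene.

The plasmid belongs to a CRISPR-RNAa toolset, in which dCas13 tethers an initiation factor to a chosen transcript to activate its translation in bacteria.
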