Features (pLannotate 1.2.2; 11 found; start..end, strand, type, name):
     45..572     -  CDS            infC: IF3_ECOLI - Also known as fit, srjA. Experimental evidence at protein level: Swiss-Prot protein existence level 1. One of the essential components for the initiation of protein synthesis.IF-3 binds to the 30S ribosomal subunit and shifts the equilibrum between 70S ribosomes and their 50S and 30S subunits in favor of the free subunits, thus enhancing the availability of 30S subunits on which protein synthesis initiation begins. From Escherichia coli (strain K12).
    627..3527    -  CDS            RfxCas13d: RNA-targeting Type VI CRISPR protein from Ruminococcus flavefaciens strain XPD3002 (Konermann et al., 2018)
   3566..3621    -  promoter       tetR/tetA promoters: tetR; overlapping promoters for bacterial tetR and tetA
   3640..4263    +  CDS            TetR: tetracycline repressor TetR; tetR from transposon Tn10; TetR binds to the tetracycline operator tetO to inhibit transcription. This inhibition can be relieved by adding tetracycline or doxycycline.
   4293..4395    +  promoter       cat promoter: promoter of the E. coli cat gene encoding chloramphenicol acetyltransferase
   4396..5211    +  CDS            KanR: aminoglycoside phosphotransferase; aph(3')-Ia; confers resistance to kanamycin in bacteria or G418 (Geneticin®) in eukaryotes
   5232..5326    +  terminator     lambda t0 terminator: transcription terminator from phage lambda
   5440..5985    +  rep_origin     p15A ori: Plasmids containing the medium-copy-number p15A origin of replication can be propagated in E. coli cells that contain a second plasmid with the ColE1 origin.
   6073..6128    +  rep_origin     RSF ori (fragment): Plasmids containing the RSF 1030 origin of replication can be propagated in E. coli cells that contain additional plasmids with compatible origins.
   6147..6174    -  terminator     T7Te terminator: phage T7 early transcription terminator
   6190..30      -  terminator     rrnB T1 terminator (across the origin): transcription terminator T1 from the E. coli rrnB gene
>Addgene plasmid #182713 | pPBO.ACT003 | addgene full sequence | sequence record 369235 | Addgene NGS Result
GTCTTTCGACTGAGCCTTTCGTTTTATTTGATGCCCTATTATTACTGCTTTTTTTTGGGAGCCAAAACCA
TGATCATTTGGCGACCTTCAATTTTTGTAGGAAAACTCTCGACTACAGCTAACTCTTGTAAATCATCTTT
TACGCGGTTCAAGACTTCCATCCCGATTTGTTGGTGTGCCATCTCGCGACCGCGAAAGCGTAACGTAATT
TTAGCMTTGTCTCCTTCCTCAAGAAAACGAATAAGTGAACGCAATTTGACCTGGTAGTCGCCCTCATCCG
TACCCGGGCGAAATTTAATCTCTTTTACTTGAATCACCTTTTGCTTCTTTTTCTGTTCTTTGCTTGATTT
ACTCTTTTCATACAGGAATTTACCATAGTCCATGATGCGGCACACGGGTGGCTCGGCGTTAGGACTAATC
TCTACTAAGTCGACACCGGCTTCTTCAGCTTTTTCCAACGCCTCGCGCAAGCTCACGATACCAAGTTGCT
CACCCTCTAACCCCGTCAGGCGAACCTCCTGTGCGCGAATCTCGCCGTTAATGCGGTTAGGGCGTGCGGT
CTGAACGCGTTTTCCTCCTTTCGACCCTCCGCCTCCGCTACCGCCTCCACCAGAGCCTCCTCCACCGGAA
TTGCCGGACACCTTCTTTTTCTCCTTGTCGAACTTGGCGGCCTCGTTCCTATCGAACAGGGCCTCGATGC
TCAGGTTCTTAAACCTGGGGATACAGTAGCCGAAAGGCACACACAGCAGTTTCAGGAGCCTATCGTTGTA
CTTCTTCTCGTCATTCACAGCGTCGAAGTACTCGGACACCTTTCCGCTGCTTTTCTCGTACCTCTCATTC
ATGATAATTCTCTGCATGATGTAATGGTACAGTTGGAAGTAGGAATTGACCTCGGCAATGTCGTTGATAT
AGGCGTGGACATACCTGGCCACTTCCAGGGCGACGGCCTTGTTTGCGAACAGGGTACATGTCTTGTTGTC
AATTCTCAGGAGGTCCTCCCTGATGATCACATTCCACTTGGTGTTCCTCAGGTAGGCGTTCAGGGCGGTT
TTGGCCTTCTCCCTGTTAATCTGCCTGGTGAACTCCTCGGCTTTCTTCTCGTCGCTGTATTTGATGTAAT
TGGCATACAGCTTGGGGTTGGCGCTCTCGAGGCTGTCAATGCTCTCCTTGGCTCTTTCAGCCATCTCCTT
TTCCACGTCCTTTCTCTTATCGGGGGCAGTTTCATCAATGCCAGCGCAGAGCTTGGTGACGGAGCTGAAT
CCCTTCTCTTCCAGTTTCTTGAGATTGATGTCGTAGCCTTTCTCCTTGTACAGTTGAGCATCACGCTCGA
CGCAATGGAATCCGATGACGTACCTGGCGTTGATATTGACAATATTCTTGAGGATGTGGTAGATCACGGT
GAGGTACAGGCTGATGATCTTTTTAAACTTCTCCCTCTCGGCGTTTTCCCTGCCGGTGTCCTCAATGACG
CTCCTTTTCTTGTCGAATTGGTCGTAGTTCATTCCGGTGATGATCTTTGTGAGAGCGTCCACCTTTTCGC
TCACGCTCTTGCCCTTATCCTTTCCGATACAAGTTTCGTAGTACCTGTCGATCTGGTTCTTGCCGTTCTG
GCCCTGTTTTTTCTGGATGTCAGCGATCCTGCCGAGCACGAACTTCACCACGGCCTCGTTTTTGGCGATC
TCATGGAGGTGGGCAGGATCACCGTATCTGATCAGGTAGTGGAACCTTTTATTGCTGATCACGTTATTAA
TAATGAAATTTCTCATGCCGTGCTTGCCTTTCTTGAGCTTGTTTCCGTTCTCGTCCAGGGAAAAGGTGTC
GGCGAGGGCCTTGAGCTCATCATAGGACAGGTTGGTTCCTAAAATACGGATGGCGTCGATATACATGGCC
CTCCTGGCATCGGCAATAGGTTCTCCCATTCTAGCGAAGGACTTGATCAGCCTCAGCTCATCGGCGATCT
TGGCGGAGTCTTTGAAAAAGGCGTATTCCTCCACGAACTTAGCGTTGACTCCGATGAGAGGCATCACCTT
CAGGAAGCTCTGGATGTTATCGAATTTATTAATCAGGGTGGTCAGGAGGTCGTTGATCTCCTTGCCATCC
AGGAACATGGTCAGGGCATACATGAGTTTGCTGAAGGCGGAAACATCACGGCCAGCGGGCAGGATTCTGG
GCAGTCTAGGGGCGTCCTTCTTCTTATACTCTCTTGTCTTGTTTCCCCTAAATTCCTTGATGTTGTGCAT
GATATTTTCGAGCTTTCTCCAAATTCTATTAGCTTCATCGTAGTAGAGGGCATCCTTCTGGTCGTCGTTG
AAGGAGCCCCTCAGGTTAATCACAAAGATATCCTTCTCGCTCAGGGACTTCTCATTATCGGGGAGGGACT
TATTGGCGGCAGCCACCTTGGCATCCTCTTCGATGTAATACCTATAAATCACAAAGTCCATCATGGTGTA
GACCTTGGTCCTGATGGAGTCGAACACCTTATGATTTTTCCTGATCTCGGACATATCCTTCCTGTCCAGC
ATCACTTCCCTGAGCTTGGTGATATTGAATCCGAGGTTTTTCTGCTCTTTCATAATGCTGAATCTGAAAT
ATTGTTCGGCGAATTCGGCAGGGTTGATTCCCAGAGTTTCGGCAATATAGTTCACGTTGGCGGCGGAGTT
CTTGGAGAAGGAGTTGGTCAGCTCATTGGTGATCCTGTCGTAGAGGTAGTTGAGGGTGGAGATGTATTCG
TTGTCGAGGTTCTTATCGAGGTTGTAGAGCCAGGTCCTGGAGATCCTGGACTCTTCTTCGTTGTTAGCGA
CCACCCAGTGCGCCAGTCCGCTCAGGAGGGCCAGAATGTCATAGCATTCGTTGCCGTAATTGATGATGTA
ATTTCTGCCCTCCTTGCTGAAAAAGGCCTGGCCGAAATAGCCGAGTCTGGGGTTATCGAGGAAGTTGTCG
AACTCGTCATACTGGGCCTTGATGGCGTTGATGAGCTTATCGTTATTGTTGAAAGCGGCCCTATGGTGCT
CGGGGTCTTTGAATTCGTCGTAGGTATACACTGTGGAGAACTTGCCGAATCCAATAATGTCCTTATCCAG
GCCGGAGATATTGTTGACGGCGTAGGCGGCGTTGGTAATGTATTCGGCGAGGATTTTTTCAATGTCCAGG
ATGTTATGGATCACCTGGATACAAATATTGTCATTGCCATCAGCGCTCTCGCCGAAGTACCTCTTTTCCA
GAGTTTCCTTCAGGCCGAGCATATCCTGCTGGACGGGTCCTGTATACAGAGGGTTGTTAGCCACCACGGC
GTAGCCCTTAGGATGGCTGAATTTGGCGTTGCCGATCTTATAGCCGGCGTTTTTATCGGCCATTTCAGCG
CTGAAGGCCTCGCCCTCATTCACGCTCCTGATGCTGTCGCCCTCCACGATCTTTTCCAGCCTGGCGTCGC
TGCCTTCGGCGAAGGTTGTCATGTACACTTTGGAGCCGGACACGAGTGTGGACTTCACGCCCATGCCCTT
GGCGAAGGACTTTTTTTTTTCGATCATGTAAGATCCTTTCTCCTCTTTAGATCTTTTGAATTCTTTTCTC
TATCACTGATAGGGAGTGGTAAAATAACTCTATCAACGATAGAGTGTCAACAAAAATTAGGAATTAATGA
TGTCTAGATTAGATAAAAGTAAAGTGATTAACAGCGCATTAGAGCTGCTTAATGAGGTCGGAATCGAAGG
TTTAACAACCCGTAAACTCGCCCAGAAGCTAGGTGTAGAGCAGCCTACATTGTATTGGCATGTAAAAAAT
AAGCGGGCTTTGCYCGACGCCTTAGCCATTGAGATGTTAGATAGGCACCATACTCACTTTTGCCCTTTAG
AAGGGGAAAGCTGGCAAGATTTTTTACGTAATAACGCTAAAAGTTTTAGATGTGCTTTACTAAGTCATCG
CGATGGAGCAAAAGTACATTTAGGTACACGGCCTACAGAAAAACAGTATGAAACTCTCGAAAATCAATTA
GCCTTTTTATGCCAACAAGGTTTTTCACTAGAGAATGCATTATATGCACTCAGCGCTGTGGGGCATTTTA
CTTTAGGTTGCGTATTGGAAGATCAAGAGCATCAAGTCGCTAAAGAAGAAAGGGAAACACCTACTACTGA
TAGTATGCCGCCATTATTACGACAAGCTATCGAATTATTTGATCACCAAGGTGCAGAGCCAGCCTTCTTA
TTCGGCCTTGAATTGATCATATGCGGATTAGAAAAACAACTTAAATGTGAAAGTGGGTCTTAAGACGTCG
ATATCTGGCGAAAATGAAACGTTGATCGGCACGTAAGAGGTTCCAACTTTCACCATAATGAAATAAGATC
ACTACCGGGCGTATTTTTTGAGTTATCGAGATTTTCAGGAGCTAAGGAAGCTAAAATGAGCCATATTCAA
CGGGAAACGTCTTGCTCTAGGCCGCGATTAAATTCCAACATGGATGCTGATTTATATGGGTATAAATGGG
CTCGCGATAATGTCGGGCAATCAGGTGCGACAATCTATCGATTGTATGGGAAGCCCGATGCGCCAGAGTT
GTTTCTGAAACATGGCAAAGGTAGCGTTGCCAATGATGTTACAGATGAGATGGTCAGACTAAACTGGCTG
ACGGAATTTATGCCTCTTCCGACCATCAAGCATTTTATCCGTACTCCTGATGATGCATGGTTACTCACCA
CTGCGATCCCCGGGAAAACAGCATTCCAGGTATTAGAAGAATATCCTGATTCAGGTGAAAATATTGTTGA
TGCGCTGGCAGTGTTCCTGCGCCGGTTGCATTCGATTCCTGTTTGTAATTGTCCTTTTAACAGCGATCGC
GTATTTCGTCTCGCTCAGGCGCAATCACGAATGAATAACGGTTTGGTTGATGCGAGTGATTTTGATGACG
AGCGTAATGGCTGGCCTGTTGAACAAGTCTGGAAAGAAATGCATAAACTTTTGCCATTCTCACCGGATTC
AGTCGTCACTCATGGTGATTTCTCACTTGATAACCTTATTTTTGACGAGGGGAAATTAATAGGTTGTATT
GATGTTGGACGAGTCGGAATCGCAGACCGATACCAGGATCTTGCCATCCTATGGAACTGCCTCGGTGAGT
TTTCTCCTTCATTACAGAAACGGCTTTTTCAAAAATATGGTATTGATAATCCTGATATGAATAAATTGCA
GTTTCATTTGATGCTCGATGAGTTTTTCTAATTTGATATCGAGCTCGCTTGGACTCCTGTTGATAGATCC
AGTAATGACCTCAGAACTCCATCTGGATTTGTTCAGAACGCTCGGTTGCCGCCGGGCGTTTTTTATTGGT
GAGAATCCAAGCACTAGTAACAACTTATATCGTATGGGGCTGACTTCAGGTGCTACATTTGAAGAGATAA
ATTGCACTGAAATCTAGAAATATTTTATCTGATTAATAAGATGATCTTCTTGAGATCGTTTTGGTCTGCG
CGTAATCTCTTGCTCTGAAAACGAAAAAACCGCCTTGCAGGGCGGTTTTTCGAAGGTTCTCTGAGCTACC
AACTCTTTGAACCGAGGTAACTGGCTTGGAGGAGCGCAGTCACCAAAACTTGTCCTTTCAGTTTAGCCTT
AACCGGCGCATGACTTCAAGACTAACTCCTCTAAATCAATTACCAGTGGCTGCTGCCAGTGGTGCTTTTG
CATGTCTTTCCGGGTTGGACTCAAGACGATAGTTACCGGATAAGGCGCAGCGGTCGGACTGAACGGGGGG
TTCGTGCATACAGTCCAGCTTGGAGCGAACTGCCTACCCGGAACTGAGTGTCAGGCGTGGAATGAGACAA
ACGCGGCCATAACAGCGGAATGACACCGGTAAACCGAAAGGCAGGAACAGGAGAGCGCACGAGGGAGCCG
CCAGGGGGAAACGCCTGGTATCTTTATAGTCCTGTCGGGTTTCGCCACCACTGATTTGAGCGTCAGATTT
CGTGATGCTTGTCAGGGGGGCGGAGCCTATGGAAAAACGGCTTTGCCGCGGCCCTCTCACTTCCCTGTTA
AGTATCTTCCTGGCATCTTCCAGGAAATCTCCGCCCCGTTCGTAAGCCATTTCCGCTCGCCGCAGTCGAA
CGACCGAGCGTAGCGAGTCAGTGAGCGAGGAAGCGGAATATATCCCTAGGTATAAACGCAGAAAGGCCCA
CCCGAAGGTGAGCCAGTGTGACTCTAGTAGAGAGCGTTCACCGACAAACAACAGATAAAACGAAAGGCCC
A
